>Addgene plasmid #130796 | pMSCVbsd-PPARD-H430K | addgene full sequence | sequence record 255279 | Addgene NGS Result
AATGAAAGACCCCACCTGTAGGTTTGGCAAGCTAGCTTAAGTAACGCCATTTTGCAAGGCATGGAAAATA
CATAACTGAGAATAGAGAAGTTCAGATCAAGGTTAGGAACAGAGAGACAGCAGAATATGGGCCAAACAGG
ATATCTGTGGTAAGCAGTTCCTGCCCCGGCTCAGGGCCAAGAACAGATGGTCCCCAGATGCGGTCCCGCC
CTCAGCAGTTTCTAGAGAACCATCAGATGTTTCCAGGGTGCCCCAAGGACCTGAAATGACCCTGTGCCTT
ATTTGAACTAACCAATCAGTTCGCTTCTCGCTTCTGTTCGCGCGCTTCTGCTCCCCGAGCTCAATAAAAG
AGCCCACAACCCCTCACTCGGCGCGCCAGTCCTCCGATAGACTGCGTCGCCCGGGTACCCGTATTCCCAA
TAAAGCCTCTTGCTGTTTGCATCCGAATCGTGGACTCGCTGATCCTTGGGAGGGTCTCCTCAGATTGATT
GACTGCCCACCTCGGGGGTCTTTCATTTGGAGGTTCCACCGAGATTTGGAGACCCCTGCCCAGGGACCAC
CGACCCCCCCGCCGGGAGGTAAGCTGGCCAGCGGTCGTTTCGTGTCTGTCTCTGTCTTTGTGCGTGTTTG
TGCCGGCATCTAATGTTTGCGCCTGCGTCTGTACTAGTTAGCTAACTAGCTCTGTATCTGGCGGACCCGT
GGTGGAACTGACGAGTTCTGAACACCCGGCCGCAACCCTGGGAGACGTCCCAGGGACTTTGGGGGCCGTT
TTTGTGGCCCGACCTGAGGAAGGGAGTCGATGTGGAATCCGACCCCGTCAGGATATGTGGTTCTGGTAGG
AGACGAGAACCTAAAACAGTTCCCGCCTCCGTCTGAATTTTTGCTTTCGGTTTGGAACCGAAGCCGCGCG
TCTTGTCTGCTGCAGCGCTGCAGCATCGTTCTGTGTTGTCTCTGTCTGACTGTGTTTCTGTATTTGTCTG
AAAATTAGGGCCAGACTGTTACCACTCCCTTAAGTTTGACCTTAGGTCACTGGAAAGATGTCGAGCGGAT
CGCTCACAACCAGTCGGTAGATGTCAAGAAGAGACGTTGGGTTACCTTCTGCTCTGCAGAATGGCCAACC
TTTAACGTCGGATGGCCGCGAGACGGCACCTTTAACCGAGACCTCATCACCCAGGTTAAGATCAAGGTCT
TTTCACCTGGCCCGCATGGACACCCAGACCAGGTCCCCTACATCGTGACCTGGGAAGCCTTGGCTTTTGA
CCCCCCTCCCTGGGTCAAGCCCTTTGTACACCCTAAGCCTCCGCCTCCTCTTCCTCCATCCGCCCCGTCT
CTCCCCCTTGAACCTCCTCGTTCGACCCCGCCTCGATCCTCCCTTTATCCAGCCCTCACTCCTTCTCTAG
GCGCCGGAATTAGATCCACTAGTAACGGCCGCCAGTGTGCTGGAATTCGCCCTTAGGTGTGGCGCCGAGG
GGAGATCAGCCATGGAGCAGCCACAGGAGGAAGCCCCTGAGGTCCGGGAAGAGGAGGAGAAAGAGGAAGT
GGCAGAGGCAGAAGGAGCCCCAGAGCTCAATGGGGGACCACAGCATGCACTTCCTTCCAGCAGCTACACA
GACCTCTCCCGGAGCTCCTCGCCACCCTCACTGCTGGACCAACTGCAGATGGGCTGTGACGGGGCCTCAT
GCGGCAGCCTCAACATGGAGTGCCGGGTGTGCGGGGACAAGGCATCGGGCTTCCACTACGGTGTTCATGC
ATGTGAGGGGTGCAAGGGCTTCTTCCGTCGTACGATCCGCATGAAGCTGGAGTACGAGAAGTGTGAGCGC
AGCTGCAAGATTCAGAAGAAGAACCGCAACAAGTGCCAGTACTGCCGCTTCCAGAAGTGCCTGGCACTGG
GCATGTCACACAACGCTATCCGTTTTGGTCGGATGCCGGAGGCTGAGAAGAGGAAGCTGGTGGCAGGGCT
GACTGCAAACGAGGGGAGCCAGTACAACCCACAGGTGGCCGACCTGAAGGCCTTCTCCAAGCACATCTAC
AATGCCTACCTGAAAAACTTCAACATGACCAAAAAGAAGGCCCGCAGCATCCTCACCGGCAAAGCCAGCC
ACACGGCGCCCTTTGTGATCCACGACATCGAGACATTGTGGCAGGCAGAGAAGGGGCTGGTGTGGAAGCA
GTTGGTGAATGGCCTGCCTCCCTACAAGGAGATCAGCGTGCACGTCTTCTACCGCTGCCAGTGCACCACA
GTGGAGACCGTGCGGGAGCTCACTGAGTTCGCCAAGAGCATCCCCAGCTTCAGCAGCCTCTTCCTCAACG
ACCAGGTTACCCTTCTCAAGTATGGCGTGCACGAGGCCATCTTCGCCATGCTGGCCTCTATCGTCAACAA
GGACGGGCTGCTGGTAGCCAACGGCAGTGGCTTTGTCACCCGTGAGTTCCTGCGCAGCCTCCGCAAACCC
TTCAGTGATATCATTGAGCCTAAGTTTGAATTTGCTGTCAAGTTCAACGCCCTGGAACTTGATGACAGTG
ACCTGGCCCTATTCATTGCGGCCATCATTCTGTGTGGAGACCGGCCAGGCCTCATGAACGTTCCACGGGT
GGAGGCTATCCAGGACACCATCCTGCGTGCCCTCGAATTCCACCTGCAGGCCAACCACCCTGATGCCCAG
TACCTCTTCCCCAAGCTGCTGCAGAAGATGGCTGACCTGCGGCAACTGGTCACCGAGCACGCCCAGATGA
TGCAGCGGATCAAGAAGACCGAAACCGAGACCTCGCTGAAGCCTCTGCTCCAGGAGATCTACAAGGACAT
GTACTAACGGCGGCACCCAGGCCTCCCTGCAGACTCCAATGGGGCCAGCACTGGAGGGGCCCACCCACAT
GACTTTTCCATTGACCAGCTCTCAAGGGCGAATTCTGCAGATATCCATCACACTGGCGGCCGCTCGAGGT
TAACGAATTCTACCGGGTAGGGGAGGCGCTTTTCCCAAGGCAGTCTGGAGCATGCGCTTTAGCAGCCCCG
CTGGGCACTTGGCGCTACACAAGTGGCCTCTGGCCTCGCACACATTCCACATCCACCGGTAGGCGCCAAC
CGGCTCCGTTCTTTGGTGGCCCCTTCGCGCCACCTTCTACTCCTCCCCTAGTCAGGAAGTTCCCCCCCGC
CCCGCAGCTCGCGTCGTGCAGGACGTGACAAATGGAAGTAGCACGTCTCACTAGTCTCGTGCAGATGGAC
AGCACCGCTGAGCAATGGAAGCGGGTAGGCCTTTGGGGCAGCGGCCAATAGCAGCTTTGCTCCTTCGCTT
TCTGGGCTCAGAGGCTGGGAAGGGGTGGGTCCGGGGGCGGGCTCAGGGGCGGGCTCAGGGGCGGGGCGGG
CGCCCGAAGGTCCTCCGGAGGCCCGGCATTCTGCACGCTTCAAAAGCGCACGTCTGCCGCGCTGTTCTCC
TCTTCCTCATCTCCGGGCCTTTCGACCTGCAGCCCAAGCTTACCATGGCCAAGCCTTTGTCTCAAGAAGA
ATCCACCCTCATTGAAAGAGCAACGGCTACAATCAACAGCATCCCCATCTCTGAAGACTACAGCGTCGCC
AGCGCAGCTCTCTCTAGCGACGGCCGCATCTTCACTGGTGTCAATGTATATCATTTTACTGGGGGACCTT
GTGCAGAACTCGTGGTGCTGGGCACTGCTGCTGCTGCGGCAGCTGGCAACCTGACTTGTATCGTCGCGAT
CGGAAATGAGAACAGGGGCATCTTGAGCCCCTGCGGACGGTGCCGACAGGTGCTTCTCGATCTGCATCCT
GGGATCAAAGCCATAGTGAAGGACAGTGATGGACAGCCGACGGCAGTTGGGATTCGTGAATTGCTGCCCT
CTGGTTATGTGTGGGAGGGCTAATCGATAAAATAAAAGATTTTATTTAGTCTCCAGAAAAAGGGGGGAAT
GAAAGACCCCACCTGTAGGTTTGGCAAGCTAGAGAACCATCAGATGTTTCCAGGGTGCCCCAAGGACCTG
AAATGACCCTGTGCCTTATTTGAACTAACCAATCAGTTCGCTTCTCGCTTCTGTTCGCGCGCTTCTGCTC
CCCGAGCTCAATAAAAGAGCCCACAACCCCTCACTCGGCGCGCCAGTCCTCCGATAGACTGCGTCGCCCG
GGTACCCGTGTATCCAATAAACCCTCTTGCAGTTGCATCCGACTTGTGGTCTCGCTGTTCCTTGGGAGGG
TCTCCTCTGAGTGATTGACTACCCGTCAGCGGGGGTCTTTCATGGGTAACAGTTTCTTGAAGTTGGAGAA
CAACATTCTGAGGGTAGGAGTCGAATATTAAGTAATCCTGACTCAATTAGCCACTGTTTTGAATCCACAT
ACTCCAATACTCCTGAAATAGTTCATTATGGACAGCGCAGAAAGAGCTGGGGAGAATTGTGAAATTGTTA
TCCGCTCACAATTCCACACAACATACGAGCCGGAAGCATAAAGTGTAAAGCCTGGGGTGCCTAATGAGTG
AGCTAACTCACATTAATTGCGTTGCGCTCACTGCCCGCTTTCCAGTCGGGAAACCTGTCGTGCCAGCTGC
ATTAATGAATCGGCCAACGCGCGGGGAGAGGCGGTTTGCGTATTGGGCGCTCTTCCGCTTCCTCGCTCAC
TGACTCGCTGCGCTCGGTCGTTCGGCTGCGGCGAGCGGTATCAGCTCACTCAAAGGCGGTAATACGGTTA
TCCACAGAATCAGGGGATAACGCAGGAAAGAACATGTGAGCAAAAGGCCAGCAAAAGGCCAGGAACCGTA
AAAAGGCCGCGTTGCTGGCGTTTTTCCATAGGCTCCGCCCCCCTGACGAGCATCACAAAAATCGACGCTC
AAGTCAGAGGTGGCGAAACCCGACAGGACTATAAAGATACCAGGCGTTTCCCCCTGGAAGCTCCCTCGTG
CGCTCTCCTGTTCCGACCCTGCCGCTTACCGGATACCTGTCCGCCTTTCTCCCTTCGGGAAGCGTGGCGC
TTTCTCATAGCTCACGCTGTAGGTATCTCAGTTCGGTGTAGGTCGTTCGCTCCAAGCTGGGCTGTGTGCA
CGAACCCCCCGTTCAGCCCGACCGCTGCGCCTTATCCGGTAACTATCGTCTTGAGTCCAACCCGGTAAGA
CACGACTTATCGCCACTGGCAGCAGCCACTGGTAACAGGATTAGCAGAGCGAGGTATGTAGGCGGTGCTA
CAGAGTTCTTGAAGTGGTGGCCTAACTACGGCTACACTAGAAGAACAGTATTTGGTATCTGCGCTCTGCT
GAAGCCAGTTACCTTCGGAAAAAGAGTTGGTAGCTCTTGATCCGGCAAACAAACCACCGCTGGTAGCGGT
GGTTTTTTTGTTTGCAAGCAGCAGATTACGCGCAGAAAAAAAGGATCTCAAGAAGATCCTTTGATCTTTT
CTACGGGGTCTGACGCTCAGTGGAACGAAAACTCACGTTAAGGGATTTTGGTCATGAGATTATCAAAAAG
GATCTTCACCTAGATCCTTTTAAATTAAAAATGAAGTTTTAAATCAATCTAAAGTATATATGAGTAAACT
TGGTCTGACAGTTACCAATGCTTAATCAGTGAGGCACCTATCTCAGCGATCTGTCTATTTCGTTCATCCA
TAGTTGCCTGACTCCCCGTCGTGTAGATAACTACGATACGGGAGGGCTTACCATCTGGCCCCAGTGCTGC
AATGATACCGCGAGACCCACGCTCACCGGCTCCAGATTTATCAGCAATAAACCAGCCAGCCGGAAGGGCC
GAGCGCAGAAGTGGTCCTGCAACTTTATCCGCCTCCATCCAGTCTATTAATTGTTGCCGGGAAGCTAGAG
TAAGTAGTTCGCCAGTTAATAGTTTGCGCAACGTTGTTGCCATTGCTACAGGCATCGTGGTGTCACGCTC
GTCGTTTGGTATGGCTTCATTCAGCTCCGGTTCCCAACGATCAAGGCGAGTTACATGATCCCCCATGTTG
TGCAAAAAAGCGGTTAGCTCCTTCGGTCCTCCGATCGTTGTCAGAAGTAAGTTGGCCGCAGTGTTATCAC
TCATGGTTATGGCAGCACTGCATAATTCTCTTACTGTCATGCCATCCGTAAGATGCTTTTCTGTGACTGG
TGAGTACTCAACCAAGTCATTCTGAGAATAGTGTATGCGGCGACCGAGTTGCTCTTGCCCGGCGTCAATA
CGGGATAATACCGCGCCACATAGCAGAACTTTAAAAGTGCTCATCATTGGAAAACGTTCTTCGGGGCGAA
AACTCTCAAGGATCTTACCGCTGTTGAGATCCAGTTCGATGTAACCCACTCGTGCACCCAACTGATCTTC
AGCATCTTTTACTTTCACCAGCGTTTCTGGGTGAGCAAAAACAGGAAGGCAAAATGCCGCAAAAAAGGGA
ATAAGGGCGACACGGAAATGTTGAATACTCATACTCTTCCTTTTTCAATATTATTGAAGCATTTATCAGG
GTTATTGTCTCATGAGCGGATACATATTTGAATGTATTTAGAAAAATAAACAAATAGGGGTTCCGCGCAC
ATTTCCCCGAAAAGTGCCACCTGACGTCTAAGAAACCATTATTATCATGACATTAACCTATAAAAATAGG
CGTATCACGAGGCCCTTTCGTCTCGCGCGTTTCGGTGATGACGGTGAAAACCTCTGACACATGCAGCTCC
CGGAGACGGTCACAGCTTGTCTGTAAGCGGATGCCGGGAGCAGACAAGCCCGTCAGGGCGCGTCAGCGGG
TGTTGGCGGGTGTCGGGGCTGGCTTAACTATGCGGCATCAGAGCAGATTGTACTGAGAGTGCACCATATG
CGGTGTGAAATACCGCACAGATGCGTAAGGAGAAAATACCGCATCAGGCGCCATTCGCCATTCAGGCTGC
GCAACTGTTGGGAAGGGCGATCGGTGCGGGCCTCTTCGCTATTACGCCAGCTGGCGAAAGGGGGATGTGC
TGCAAGGCGATTAAGTTGGGTAACGCCAGGGTTTTCCCAGTCACGACGTTGTAAAACGACGGCGCAAGGA
ATGGTGCATGCAAGGAGATGGCGCCCAACAGTCCCCCGGCCACGGGGCCTGCCACCATACCCACGCCGAA
ACAAGCGCTCATGAGCCCGAAGTGGCGAGCCCGATCTTCCCCATCGGTGATGTCGGCGATATAGGCGCCA
GCAACCGCACCTGTGGCGCCGGTGATGCCGGCCACGATGCGTCCGGCGTAGAGGCGATTAGTCCAATTTG
TTAAAGACAGGATATCAGTGGTCCAGGCTCTAGTTTTGACTCAACAATATCACCAGCTGAAGCCTATAGA
GTACGAGCCATAGATAAAATAAAAGATTTTATTTAGTCTCCAGAAAAAGGGGGG
Features (pLannotate 1.2.2; 20 found; start..end, strand, type, name):
      1..517     +  LTR            5' LTR: 5' long terminal repeat from murine embryonic stem cell virus
    581..922     +  misc_feature   MESV Ψ: packaging signal of murine embryonic stem cell virus
    989..1405    +  CDS            gag (truncated): truncated Moloney murine leukemia virus (MMLV) gag gene lacking the start codon
   1482..2804    +  CDS            PPARD: PPARD_HUMAN - Also known as NR1C2, PPARB. Experimental evidence at protein level: Swiss-Prot protein existence level 1. Ligand-activated transcription factor. Receptor that binds peroxisome proliferators such as hypolipidemic drugs and fatty acids. Has a preference for poly-unsaturated fatty acids, such as gamma- linoleic acid and eicosapentanoic acid. Once activated by a ligand, the receptor binds to promoter elements of target genes. Regulates the peroxisomal beta-oxidation pathway of fatty acids. Functions as transcription activator for the acyl-CoA oxidase gene. Decreases expression of NPC
   2955..3454    +  promoter       PGK promoter: mouse phosphoglycerate kinase 1 promoter
   3475..3873    +  CDS            BSD: blasticidin S deaminase; Aspergillus terreus BSD; confers resistance to blasticidin
   3918..3952    +  LTR            3' LTR (ΔU3) (fragment): self-inactivating 3' long terminal repeat (LTR) from Moloney murine leukemia virus
   3949..4243    +  LTR            3' LTR (ΔU3) (fragment): self-inactivating 3' long terminal repeat (LTR) from Moloney murine leukemia virus
   4405..4421    -  protein_bind   lac operator: The lac repressor binds to the lac operator to inhibit transcription in E. coli. This inhibition can be relieved by adding lactose or isopropyl-β-D-thiogalactopyranoside (IPTG). lac repressor encoded by lacI
   4429..4459    -  promoter       lac promoter: promoter for the E. coli lac operon
   4474..4495    -  protein_bind   CAP binding site: CAP binding activates transcription in the presence of cAMP. E. coli catabolite activator protein
   4508..4600    -  CDS            lacI (fragment): lac repressor; lacI; The lac repressor binds to the lac operator to inhibit transcription in E. coli. This inhibition can be relieved by adding lactose or isopropyl-β-D-thiogalactopyranoside (IPTG).
   4783..5371    -  rep_origin     ori: high-copy-number ColE1/pMB1/pBR322/pUC origin of replication
   5542..6402    -  CDS            AmpR: β-lactamase; bla; confers resistance to ampicillin, carbenicillin, and related antibiotics
   6403..6507    -  promoter       AmpR promoter: bla
   6602..6637    +  CDS            rop (fragment): Rop protein, which maintains plasmids at low copy number; rop
   6739..6838    +  misc_feature   bom (fragment): basis of mobility region from pBR322
   6844..6993    -  CDS            lacZα (fragment): LacZα fragment of β-galactosidase; lacZ fragment
   6993..7194    -  CDS            TcR (fragment): tetracycline efflux protein; tet; confers resistance to tetracycline
   7195..7293    +  CDS            env (fragment): murine leukemia virus gPr80 envelope polyprotein precursor; env; proteolytically cleaved into gp70SU and p15TM subunits
