[The description below was written by a language model from this plasmid's Addgene catalogue record and pLannotate feature annotations shown in this document.]
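Description:
pMSCVbsd-PPARD-H430K is a gammaretroviral expression plasmid built on the pMSCVbsd backbone, a murine stem cell virus (MSCV)-type vector, and is intended for stable delivery of a mutant human PPARD cDNA into mammalian cells by retroviral transduction. In bacteria it is maintained through a high-copy ColE1/pUC-type origin and selected with ampicillin via the β-lactamase gene. Short fragments of lacI, lacZα, rop, bom, TcR and env, along with a lac promoter/operator, are also annotated in the backbone. These appear to be remnants of earlier cloning vectors rather than functional elements.

The viral portion begins with a 5′ LTR from murine embryonic stem cell virus, followed by the Ψ packaging signal and a truncated, start-codon-less gag segment that extends the packaging region and improves encapsidation of the genomic RNA. The PPARD coding sequence sits immediately downstream. No separate promoter is annotated upstream of it, so it is presumably transcribed from the 5′ LTR. PPARD (PPARβ/δ, NR1C2) is a ligand-activated nuclear receptor transcription factor. This version carries an H430K substitution introduced by PCR mutagenesis, and the record does not state its functional consequence. The insert was cloned between BglII (destroyed) and XhoI sites. A mouse PGK promoter then drives the blasticidin S deaminase gene, allowing blasticidin selection of transduced cells. The cassette ends in 3′ LTR sequence, which the automated annotation labels as ΔU3 fragments.

Because gag is truncated and only a fragment of env is present, the structural and enzymatic viral proteins must be supplied in trans by a packaging system. The associated study concerns PPARβ/δ recruitment of NCOR and regulation of ANGPTL4 transcription.
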