Addgene plasmid #130796: pMSCVbsd-PPARD-H430K
Purpose: Vector encoding PPARD cDNA for retroviral transduction
Depositing lab: Till Adhikary. Depositing organization: Philipps-Universitaet Marburg. Publication: PPARbeta/delta recruits NCOR and regulates transcription reinitiation of ANGPTL4. Legrand N, Bretscher CL, Zielke S, Wilke B, Daude M, Fritz B, Diederich WE, Adhikary T. Nucleic Acids Res. 2019 Oct 10;47(18):9573-9591. doi: 10.1093/nar/gkz685. PubMed 31428774.
Backbone
  Vector backbone: pMSCVbsd
  Vector type: Retroviral
  Selectable markers: Blasticidin
Growth in bacteria
  Bacterial resistance: Ampicillin, 100 μg/mL
  Growth temperature: 37°C
  Growth strain: NEB Stable
  Copy number: High Copy
Gene/Insert
  Gene/Insert name: PPARD H430K
  Species: H. sapiens (human)
  Mutation: H430K
  Entrez Gene: PPARD (a.k.a. FAAR, NR1C2, NUC1, NUCI, NUCII, PPARB)
  Cloning method: Restriction Enzyme; 5′ cloning site BglII (destroyed during cloning); 3′ cloning site XhoI (not destroyed)
  Sequencing primers: 5′ pMSCVseqfw (CCCTTGAACCTCCTCGTTCGACC); 3′ pMSCVseqrv (GAGACGTGCTACTTCCATTTGTC)
Terms and licenses: Academic/Nonprofit Terms; Industry Terms: Not Available to Industry
Depositor comments: Generated by PCR mutagenesis. Please visit https://www.biorxiv.org/content/10.1101/525576v2 for BioRxiv preprint.
How to cite: pMSCVbsd-PPARD-H430K was a gift from Till Adhikary (Addgene plasmid # 130796 ; http://n2t.net/addgene:130796 ; RRID:Addgene_130796)
