>Addgene plasmid #130796 | pMSCVbsd-PPARD-H430K | depositor partial sequence | sequence record 250307 | PPARD H430K
ATGGAGCAGCCACAGGAGGAAGCCCCTGAGGTCCGGGAAGAGGAGGAGAAAGAGGAAGTGGCAGAGGCAG
AAGGAGCCCCAGAGCTCAATGGGGGACCACAGCATGCACTTCCTTCCAGCAGCTACACAGACCTCTCCCG
GAGCTCCTCGCCACCCTCACTGCTGGACCAACTGCAGATGGGCTGTGACGGGGCCTCATGCGGCAGCCTC
AACATGGAGTGCCGGGTGTGCGGGGACAAGGCATCGGGCTTCCACTACGGTGTTCATGCATGTGAGGGGT
GCAAGGGCTTCTTCCGTCGTACGATCCGCATGAAGCTGGAGTACGAGAAGTGTGAGCGCAGCTGCAAGAT
TCAGAAGAAGAACCGCAACAAGTGCCAGTACTGCCGCTTCCAGAAGTGCCTGGCACTGGGCATGTCACAC
AACGCTATCCGTTTTGGTCGGATGCCGGAGGCTGAGAAGAGGAAGCTGGTGGCAGGGCTGACTGCAAACG
AGGGGAGCCAGTACAACCCACAGGTGGCCGACCTGAAGGCCTTCTCCAAGCACATCTACAATGCCTACCT
GAAAAACTTCAACATGACCAAAAAGAAGGCCCGCAGCATCCTCACCGGCAAAGCCAGCCACACGGCGCCC
TTTGTGATCCACGACATCGAGACATTGTGGCAGGCAGAGAAGGGGCTGGTGTGGAAGCAGTTGGTGAATG
GCCTGCCTCCCTACAAGGAGATCAGCGTGCACGTCTTCTACCGCTGCCAGTGCACCACAGTGGAGACCGT
GCGGGAGCTCACTGAGTTCGCCAAGAGCATCCCCAGCTTCAGCAGCCTCTTCCTCAACGACCAGGTTACC
CTTCTCAAGTATGGCGTGCACGAGGCCATCTTCGCCATGCTGGCCTCTATCGTCAACAAGGACGGGCTGC
TGGTAGCCAACGGCAGTGGCTTTGTCACCCGTGAGTTCCTGCGCAGCCTCCGCAAACCCTTCAGTGATAT
CATTGAGCCTAAGTTTGAATTTGCTGTCAAGTTCAACGCCCTGGAACTTGATGACAGTGACCTGGCCCTA
TTCATTGCGGCCATCATTCTGTGTGGAGACCGGCCAGGCCTCATGAACGTTCCACGGGTGGAGGCTATCC
AGGACACCATCCTGCGTGCCCTCGAATTCCACCTGCAGGCCAACCACCCTGATGCCCAGTACCTCTTCCC
CAAGCTGCTGCAGAAGATGGCTGACCTGCGGCAACTGGTCACCGAGCACGCCCAGATGATGCAGCGGATC
AAGAAGACCGAAACCGAGACCTCGCTGAAGCCTCTGCTCCAGGAGATCTACAAGGACATGTACTAA
